Addgene plasmid #211119: pBiT3.1-N_PALB2:1-1186
Purpose: Mammalian expression of full-length human PALB2. N-terminal HiBiT tag.
Depositing lab: Cheryl Arrowsmith. Depositing organization: University of Toronto. Publication: A Target Class Ligandability Evaluation of WD40 Repeat-Containing Proteins. Ackloo S, Li F, Szewczyk M, Seitova A, Loppnau P, Zeng H, Xu J, Ahmad S, Arnautova YA, Baghaie AJ, Beldar S, Bolotokova A, Centrella PA, Chau I, Clark MA, Cuozzo JW, Dehghani-Tafti S, Disch JS, Dong A, Dumas A, Feng JA, Ghiabi P, Gibson E, Gilmer J, Goldman B, Green SR, Guie MA, Guilinger JP, Harms N, Herasymenko O, Houliston S, Hutchinson A, Kearnes S, Keefe AD, Kimani SW, Kramer T, Kutera M, Kwak HA, Lento C, Li Y, Liu J, Loup J, Machado RAC, Mulhern CJ, Perveen S, Righetto GL, Riley P, Shrestha S, Sigel EA, Silva M, Sintchak MD, Slakman BL, Taylor RD, Thompson J, Torng W, Underkoffler C, von Rechenberg M, Walsh RT, Watson I, Wilson DJ, Wolf E, Yadav M, Yazdi AK, Zhang J, Zhang Y, Santhakumar V, Edwards AM, Barsyte-Lovejoy D, Schapira M, Brown PJ, Halabelian L, Arrowsmith CH. J Med Chem. 2025 Jan 23;68(2):1092-1112. doi: 10.1021/acs.jmedchem.4c02010. Epub 2024 Nov 4. PubMed 39495097.
Backbone
  Vector backbone: pBiT3.1-N
  Backbone manufacturer: Promega
  Vector type: Mammalian Expression
  Selectable markers: Neomycin (select with G418)
Growth in bacteria
  Bacterial resistance: Kanamycin, 50 μg/mL
  Growth temperature: 37°C
  Growth strain: DH5alpha
  Copy number: High Copy
Gene/Insert
  Gene/Insert name: PALB2:M1-S1186
  Species: H. sapiens (human)
  Insert size (bp): 3558
  Mutation: wild type
  Entrez Gene: PALB2 (a.k.a. BROVCA5, FANCN, PNCA3)
  Promoter: CMV
  Tag / fusion protein: MVSGWRLFKKISGSSGGSSG (N terminal on insert)
  Cloning method: Ligation Independent Cloning
  Sequencing primers: 5′ T7; 3′ TTGCTCAGCGGTGGCAGCAG
Resource information
  A portion of this plasmid was derived from a plasmid made by: Mammalian Gene Collection (BC044254)
Terms and licenses: Academic/Nonprofit Terms; Industry Terms: Not Available to Industry
Depositor comments: 5' Cloning Site: Xho1 (not destroyed), 3' Cloning Site: Xba1 (not destroyed).
How to cite: pBiT3.1-N_PALB2:1-1186 was a gift from Cheryl Arrowsmith (Addgene plasmid # 211119 ; http://n2t.net/addgene:211119 ; RRID:Addgene_211119)
