[The description below was written by a language model from this plasmid's Addgene catalogue record and pLannotate feature annotations shown in this document.]
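Description:
pBiT3.1-N_PALB2:1-1186 is a mammalian expression plasmid built on the Promega pBiT3.1-N backbone that produces full-length, wild-type human PALB2 (residues M1–S1186, a 3,558 bp insert) with an N-terminal HiBiT tag joined through a short glycine/serine linker. The coding sequence derives in part from a Mammalian Gene Collection clone and was inserted by ligation-independent cloning between XhoI and XbaI sites that remain intact. Transcription is driven by the CMV immediate-early enhancer and promoter, followed by a chimeric β-globin/immunoglobulin intron that improves mRNA processing. A T7 promoter sits just upstream of the open reading frame and serves as a sequencing primer site. An SV40 polyadenylation signal lies downstream of the insert. In the 7,842 nt sequence the tag itself is not annotated separately, but space for it exists between the T7 promoter and the start of the PALB2 CDS.

The plasmid replicates in E. coli at high copy from a ColE1/pUC-type origin and is selected with kanamycin through an EM7-driven neo (nptII) gene, which is preceded by a loxP site. The catalogue lists neomycin/G418 as the mammalian selectable marker. The feature table, however, shows only the bacterial EM7 promoter upstream of neo, and instead shows a separate SV40 promoter-driven blasticidin S deaminase cassette with a synthetic poly(A) signal, so the two sources differ on this point.

HiBiT is a small peptide that complements the LgBiT subunit to reconstitute NanoLuc luciferase, allowing luminescent quantification of the tagged protein. The construct comes from a study of the ligandability of WD40 repeat proteins, a class that includes PALB2. This suggests use in cellular assays of PALB2 abundance or ligand engagement, although the record does not name a specific assay.
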