Features (pLannotate 1.2.2; 17 found; start..end, strand, type, name):
     24..105     -  polyA_signal   SV40 poly(A) signal: SV40 polyadenylation signal
    128..211     -  CDS            large T antigen (fragment): large T antigen from SV40 (simian virus 40)
    276..641     +  enhancer       CMV enhancer: human cytomegalovirus immediate early enhancer
    643..842     +  promoter       CMV promoter: human cytomegalovirus (CMV) immediate early promoter
    981..1113    +  intron         chimeric intron: chimera between introns from human β-globin and immunoglobulin heavy chain genes
   1157..1175    +  promoter       T7 promoter: promoter for bacteriophage T7 RNA polymerase
   1250..4807    +  CDS            PALB2 (sequence withheld): PALB2_HUMAN - Also known as FANCN. Experimental evidence at protein level: Swiss-Prot protein existence level 1. Plays a critical role in homologous recombination repair (HRR) through its ability to recruit BRCA2 and RAD51 to DNA breaks (PubMed:16793542, PubMed:19423707, PubMed:19369211, PubMed:22941656, PubMed:24141787, PubMed:28319063). Strongly stimulates the DNA strand- invasion activity of RAD51, stabilizes the nucleoprotein filament against a disruptive BRC3-BRC4 polypeptide and helps RAD51 to overcome the suppressive effect of replication protein A (RPA) (PubMed:20871615). Functionally
   4838..4856    +  misc_feature   MCS (fragment): pUC18/19 multiple cloning site
   4905..5026    -  polyA_signal   SV40 poly(A) signal: SV40 polyadenylation signal
   5049..5117    -  CDS            large T antigen (fragment): large T antigen from SV40 (simian virus 40)
   5141..5174    +  protein_bind   loxP: Cre-mediated recombination occurs in the 8-bp core sequence (GCATACAT). Cre recombinase
   5184..5231    +  promoter       EM7 promoter: synthetic bacterial promoter&nbsp
   5263..6054    +  CDS            neo: KKA2_KLEPN - Also known as kan, nptII. Experimental evidence at protein level: Swiss-Prot protein existence level 1. Resistance to kanamycin, neomycin, paromomycin, ribostamycin, butirosin and gentamicin B. From Klebsiella pneumoniae.
   6215..6803    -  rep_origin     ori: high-copy-number ColE1/pMB1/pBR322/pUC origin of replication
   6929..6977    -  polyA_signal   poly(A) signal: synthetic polyadenylation signal
   7001..7399    -  CDS            BSD: blasticidin S deaminase; Aspergillus terreus BSD; confers resistance to blasticidin
   7430..7787    -  promoter       SV40 promoter: SV40 enhancer and early promoter
>Addgene plasmid #211119 | pBiT3.1-N_PALB2:1-1186 | addgene full sequence | sequence record 425974 | Addgene NGS Result
AAGACGCGTTAATTAAGACGTCGGCAGTGAAAAAAATGCTTTATTTGTGAAATTTGTGATGCTATTGCTT
TATTTGTAACCATTATAAGCTGCAATAAACAAGTTAACAACAACAATTGCATTCATTTTATGTTTCAGGT
TCAGGGGGAGGTGTGGGAGGTTTTTTAAAGCAAGTAAAACCTCTACAAATGTGGTATGGCTGATTATGAT
CCGCGGCCGCAATACGTCGACGTTATCAGCTGACTTCGTACGAGAGCCTAGGATTATGGCGCGCCACTAG
TTATTAATAGTAATCAATTACGGGGTCATTAGTTCATAGCCCATATATGGAGTTCCGCGTTACATAACTT
ACGGTAAATGGCCCGCCTGGCTGACCGCCCAACGACCCCCGCCCATTGACGTCAATAATGACGTATGTTC
CCATAGTAACGCCAATAGGGACTTTCCATTGACGTCAATGGGTGGAGTATTTACGGTAAACTGCCCACTT
GGCAGTACATCAAGTGTATCATATGCCAAGTCCGCCCCCTATTGACGTCAATGACGGTAAATGGCCCGCC
TGGCATTATGCCCAGTACATGACCTTACGGGACTTTCCTACTTGGCAGTACATCTACGTATTAGTCATCG
CTATTACCATGGTGATGCGGTTTTGGCAGTACACCAATGGGCGTGGATAGCGGTTTGACTCACGGGGATT
TCCAAGTCTCCACCCCATTGACGTCAATGGGAGTTTGTTTTGGCACCAAAATCAACGGGACTTTCCAAAA
TGTCGTAATAACCCCGCCCCGTTGACGCAAATGGGCGGTAGGCGTGTACGGTGGGAGGTCTATATAAGCA
GAGCTGGTTTAGTGAACCGTCAGATCACTAGAATCTTTATTGCGGTAGTTTATCACAGTTAAATTGCTAA
CGCAGTCAGTGCTTCTGACACAACAGTCTCGAACTTAAGCTGCAGAAGTTGGTCGTGAGGCACTGGGCAG
GTAAGTATCAAGGTTACAAGACAGGTTTAAGGAGACCAATAGAAACTGGGCTTGTCGAGACAGAGAAGAC
TCTTGCGTTTCTGATAGGCACCTATTGGTCTTACTGACATCCACTTTGCCTTTCTCTCCACAGGTGTCCA
CTCCCAGTTCAATTACAGCTCTTAAGGCTAGAGTATTAATACGACTCACTATAGGGGTTAGCGATCGCCA
TGGTGAGCGGCTGGCGGCTGTTCAAGAAGATTAGCGGGAGCTCCGGTGGCTCGAGCGGT
[3558 nt withheld, positions 1250-4807]
TAATCTAGAGGTCAAGCTTCGGGGGTTTAAACCTGCAGGCATGCAAGCTGATTTGGCTGCTGCCACCGCT
GAGCAAGGCCGCTTCGAGCAGACATGATAAGATACATTGATGAGTTTGGACAAACCACAACTAGAATGCA
GTGAAAAAAATGCTTTATTTGTGAAATTTGTGATGCTATTGCTTTATTTGTAACCATTATAAGCTGCAAT
AAACAAGTTAACAACAACAATTGCATTCATTTTATGTTTCAGGTTCAGGGGGAGATGTGGGAGGTTTTTT
TAAGCAAGTAAAACCTCTACAAATGTGGTAAAATCTTAATTAAGACTTCTAATATAACTTCGTATAGCAT
ACATTATACGAAGTTATGGTTCCACTGTTGACAATTAATCATCGGCATAGTATATCGGCATAGTATAATA
CGACAAGGTGAGGAACTAAACCCAGGAGGCAGATCATGATTGAACAAGATGGATTGCACGCAGGTTCTCC
GGCCGCTTGGGTGGAGAGGCTATTCGGCTATGACTGGGCACAACAGACAATCGGCTGCTCTGATGCCGCC
GTGTTCCGGCTGTCAGCGCAGGGGCGCCCGGTTCTTTTTGTCAAGACCGACCTGTCCGGTGCCCTGAATG
AACTGCAGGACGAGGCAGCGCGGCTATCGTGGCTGGCCACGACGGGCGTTCCTTGCGCAGCTGTGCTCGA
CGTTGTCACTGAAGCGGGAAGGGACTGGCTGCTATTGGGCGAAGTGCCGGGGCAGGATCTCCTGTCATCT
CACCTTGCTCCTGCCGAGAAAGTATCCATCATGGCTGATGCAATGCGGCGGCTGCATACGCTTGATCCGG
CTACCTGCCCATTCGACCACCAAGCGAAACATCGCATCGAGCGAGCACGTACTCGGATGGAAGCCGGTCT
TGTCGATCAGGATGATCTGGACGAAGAGCATCAGGGGCTCGCGCCAGCCGAACTGTTCGCCAGGCTCAAG
GCGCGCATGCCCGACGGCGAGGATCTCGTCGTGACCCATGGCGATGCCTGCTTGCCGAATATCATGGTGG
AAAATGGCCGCTTTTCTGGATTCATCGACTGTGGCCGGCTGGGTGTGGCGGACCGCTATCAGGACATAGC
GTTGGCTACCCGTGATATTGCTGAAGAGCTTGGCGGCGAATGGGCTGACCGCTTCCTCGTGCTTTACGGT
ATCGCCGCTCCCGATTCGCAGCGCATCGCCTTCTATCGCCTTCTTGACGAGTTCTTCTGATTCGAAATGA
CCGACCAAGCGACGCCCAACCGGTATCAGCTCACTCAAAGGCGGTAATACGGTTATCCACAGAATCAGGG
GATAACGCAGGAAAGAACATGTGAGCAAAAGGCCAGCAAAAGGCCAGGAACCGTAAAAAGGCCGCGTTGC
TGGCGTTTTTCCATAGGCTCCGCCCCCCTGACGAGCATCACAAAAATCGACGCTCAAGTCAGAGGTGGCG
AAACCCGACAGGACTATAAAGATACCAGGCGTTTCCCCCTGGAAGCTCCCTCGTGCGCTCTCCTGTTCCG
ACCCTGCCGCTTACCGGATACCTGTCCGCCTTTCTCCCTTCGGGAAGCGTGGCGCTTTCTCATAGCTCAC
GCTGTAGGTATCTCAGTTCGGTGTAGGTCGTTCGCTCCAAGCTGGGCTGTGTGCACGAACCCCCCGTTCA
GCCCGACCGCTGCGCCTTATCCGGTAACTATCGTCTTGAGTCCAACCCGGTAAGACACGACTTATCGCCA
CTGGCAGCAGCCACTGGTAACAGGATTAGCAGAGCGAGGTATGTAGGCGGTGCTACAGAGTTCTTGAAGT
GGTGGCCTAACTACGGCTACACTAGAAGGACAGTATTTGGTATCTGCGCTCTGCTGAAGCCAGTTACCTT
CGGAAAAAGAGTTGGTAGCTCTTGATCCGGCAAACAAACCACCGCTGGTAGCGGTGGTTTTTTTGTTTGC
AAGCAGCAGATTACGCGCAGAAAAAAAGGATTTCAAGAAGATCCTTTGATCTTTTCTACGGGGTCTGACG
CTCAGTGGAACGAAAACTCACGTTAAGGGATTTTGGTCATGAGATTATCAAAAAGGATCTTCACCTAGAT
CCTTTTATAGTCCGGAATCGTCACACAAAAAACCAACACACAGATGTAATGAAAATAAAGATATTTTATT
GCGGCCATCGTGATGGCTAGAGTTTAGCCCTCCCACACATAACCAGAGGGCAGCAATTCACGAATCCCAA
CTGCCGTCGGCTGTCCATCACTGTCCTTCACTATGGCTTTGATCCCAGGATGCAGATCGAGAAGCACCTG
TCGGCACCGTCCGCAGGGGCTCAAGATGCCCCTGTTCTCATTTCCGATCGCGACGATACAAGTCAGGTTG
CCAGCTGCCGCAGCAGCAGCAGTGCCCAGCACCACGAGTTCTGCACAAGGTCCCCCAGTAAAATGATATA
CATTGACACCAGTGAAGATGCGGCCGTCGCTAGAGAGAGCTGCGCTGGCGACGCTGTAGTCTTCAGAGAT
GGGGATGCTGTTGATTGTAGCCGTTGCTCTTTCAATGAGGGTGGATTCTTCTTGAGACAAAGGCTTGGCC
ATGGTGGCGCTAGTGTCAGAAGAATCGAGCTTTTTGCAAAAGCCTAGGCCTCCAAAAAAGCCTCCTCACT
ACTTCTGGAATAGCTCAGAGGCCGAGGCGGCCTCGGCCTCTGCATAAATAAAAAAAATTAGTCAGCCATG
GGGCGGAGAATGGGCGGAACTGGGCGGAGTTAGGGGCGGGATGGGCGGAGTTAGGGGCGGGACTATGGTT
GCTGACTAATTGAGATGCATGCTTTGCATACTTCTGCCTGCTGGGGAGCCTGGGGACTTTCCACACCTGG
TTGCTGACTAATTGAGATGCATGCTTTGCATACTTCTGCCTGCTGGGGAGCCTGGGGACTTTCCACACCC
TAACTGACACACATTCCACAGCTGGTTCTTTCCGCCTCAGAAGGTACCTAACCAAGTTCCTCTTTCAGAG
GTTATTTCAGGCCATGGTGCTGCGC
