>Addgene plasmid #211119 | pBiT3.1-N_PALB2:1-1186 | depositor partial sequence | sequence record 411716 | Insert sequence
[3558 nt withheld, positions 1-3558]
